Addgene plasmid #220551: LT3GEPIR-NEK7shRNA2
Purpose: To inducibly knockdown NEK7 expression
Depositing lab: Sean Lee. Depositing organization: Tulane University.
Backbone
  Vector backbone: LT3GEPIR
  Backbone manufacturer: Dr. Johannes Zuber
  Vector type: Lentiviral
  Selectable markers: Puromycin
Growth in bacteria
  Bacterial resistance: Ampicillin, 100 μg/mL
  Growth temperature: 37°C
  Growth strain: NEB Stable
  Copy number: High Copy
Gene/Insert
  Gene/Insert name: NEK7 shRNA2
  gRNA/shRNA sequence: GAAGAGTGTAACCAAAGTAAT
  Species: H. sapiens (human)
  Insert size (bp): 125
  Entrez Gene: NEK7
  Promoter: TRE3G (TetOP) promoter
  Cloning method: Restriction Enzyme; 5′ cloning site XhoI (not destroyed); 3′ cloning site EcoRI (not destroyed)
  Sequencing primers: 5′ TGTTTGAATGAGGCTTCAGTAC; 3′ CAGCGGGGCTGCTAAAGCGCATGC
Terms and licenses: Academic/Nonprofit Terms; Industry Terms: Not Available to Industry
How to cite: LT3GEPIR-NEK7shRNA2 was a gift from Sean Lee (Addgene plasmid # 220551 ; http://n2t.net/addgene:220551 ; RRID:Addgene_220551)
