[The description below was written by a language model from this plasmid's Addgene catalogue record and pLannotate feature annotations shown in this document.]
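Description:
LT3GEPIR-NEK7shRNA2 is a self-inactivating, HIV-1-based lentiviral plasmid built on the all-in-one Tet-On LT3GEPIR backbone and designed for doxycycline-inducible knockdown of human NEK7. In bacteria it is maintained through a high-copy ColE1/pUC origin and selected with ampicillin (AmpR); an f1 origin and remnants of lac and phage promoter sequences from the cloning backbone are also annotated. For virus production, an RSV promoter fused to a truncated 5' LTR drives the genomic transcript. This transcript carries the Ψ packaging signal, RRE and cPPT/CTS and ends in a ΔU3 3' LTR followed by an SV40 poly(A) signal, so the integrated provirus lacks LTR promoter activity.

The payload consists of two expression units. In the first, the TRE3G tetracycline-responsive promoter drives EGFP, and downstream of it, in the 3' region of the same transcript, sits a roughly 125 bp NEK7 shRNA cassette cloned between XhoI and EcoRI. The table annotates 3' miR-30a flanking sequence just after this position, which indicates a microRNA-embedded shRNA design. The hairpin itself and any 5' flank are not called as features. Because reporter and shRNA share one transcript, green fluorescence marks cells in which the hairpin is being expressed. In the second unit, the constitutive mouse PGK promoter drives puromycin N-acetyltransferase, followed by an EMCV IRES and the reverse transactivator rtTA3, with a WPRE to enhance expression. Transduced cells can therefore be selected with puromycin and already carry the transactivator needed for induction from a single vector. Adding doxycycline allows rtTA3 to activate TRE3G, switching on EGFP and NEK7 silencing in a controllable manner for loss-of-function studies in human cells.
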