Features (pLannotate 1.2.2; 32 found; start..end, strand, type, name):
      1..41      +  rep_origin     RSF ori (fragment): Plasmids containing the RSF 1030 origin of replication can be propagated in E. coli cells that contain additional plasmids with compatible origins.
     43..135     +  CDS            lacI (fragment): lac repressor; lacI; The lac repressor binds to the lac operator to inhibit transcription in E. coli. This inhibition can be relieved by adding lactose or isopropyl-β-D-thiogalactopyranoside (IPTG).
    148..169     +  protein_bind   CAP binding site: CAP binding activates transcription in the presence of cAMP. E. coli catabolite activator protein
    184..214     +  promoter       lac promoter: promoter for the E. coli lac operon
    222..238     +  protein_bind   lac operator: The lac repressor binds to the lac operator to inhibit transcription in E. coli. This inhibition can be relieved by adding lactose or isopropyl-β-D-thiogalactopyranoside (IPTG). lac repressor encoded by lacI
    283..301     +  promoter       T3 promoter: promoter for bacteriophage T3 RNA polymerase
    329..555     +  promoter       RSV promoter: Rous sarcoma virus enhancer/promoter
    556..736     +  LTR            5' LTR (truncated): truncated 5' long terminal repeat (LTR) from HIV-1
    783..908     +  misc_feature   HIV-1 Ψ: packaging signal of human immunodeficiency virus type 1
    892..1255    +  CDS            HIV-1 gag (fragment): gag protein from human immunodeficiency virus 1; gag
   1401..1634    +  misc_feature   RRE: The Rev response element (RRE) of HIV-1 allows for Rev-dependent mRNA export from the nucleus to the cytoplasm.
   2011..2111    +  CDS            Rev (fragment): human immunodeficiency virus 1 (HIV-1) Rev protein; rev; enhances nuclear export of unspliced and incompletely spliced viral mRNAs
   2130..2247    +  misc_feature   cPPT/CTS: central polypurine tract and central termination sequence of HIV-1
   2263..2641    +  promoter       TRE3G promoter: 3rd-generation Tet-responsive promoter that can be activated by binding of Tet-On® 3G
   2665..3384    +  CDS            EGFP: the original enhanced GFP (Yang et al., 1996) mammalian codon-optimized
   3620..3747    +  ncRNA          3' miR-30a: sequence downstream of the 71-nt precursor of the human miR-30a microRNA (Zeng et al., 2002) miRNA
   3772..4271    +  promoter       PGK promoter: mouse phosphoglycerate kinase 1 promoter
   4292..4891    +  CDS            PuroR: puromycin N-acetyltransferase; pac from Streptomyces alboniger; confers resistance to puromycin
   5057..5519    +  misc_feature   IRES: internal ribosome entry site (IRES) of the encephalomyocarditis virus (EMCV)
   5542..6230    +  CDS            rtTA3 (fragment): reverse tetracycline transactivator 3 activates expression from Tet-responsive promoters in the presence of doxycycline
   6160..6270    +  CDS            VP48: 3 tandem repeats of the minimal activation domain of herpes simplex virus VP16 (Cheng et al., 2013)
   6325..6913    +  misc_feature   WPRE: woodchuck hepatitis virus posttranscriptional regulatory element
   6930..7118    +  CDS            nef (fragment): NEF_HV1Z2 - Experimental evidence at protein level: Swiss-Prot protein existence level 1. Extracellular Nef protein targets CD4(+) T-lymphocytes for apoptosis by interacting with CXCR4 surface receptors. From Human immunodeficiency virus type 1 group M subtype D (isolate Z2/CDC-Z34) (HIV-1).
   7120..7353    +  LTR            3' LTR (ΔU3): self-inactivating 3' long terminal repeat (LTR) from HIV-1
   7425..7546    +  polyA_signal   SV40 poly(A) signal: SV40 polyadenylation signal
   7586..7721    +  rep_origin     SV40 ori: SV40 origin of replication
   7742..7760    -  promoter       T7 promoter: promoter for bacteriophage T7 RNA polymerase
   7768..7923    +  CDS            lacZα (fragment): LacZα fragment of β-galactosidase; lacZ fragment
   7928..8356    +  rep_origin     f1 ori (sequence partly withheld): f1 bacteriophage origin of replication; arrow indicates direction of (+) strand synthesis
   8409..8513    +  promoter       AmpR promoter: bla
   8514..9374    +  CDS            AmpR: β-lactamase; bla; confers resistance to ampicillin, carbenicillin, and related antibiotics
   9545..10133   +  rep_origin     ori: high-copy-number ColE1/pMB1/pBR322/pUC origin of replication
>Addgene plasmid #220551 | LT3GEPIR-NEK7shRNA2 | addgene full sequence | sequence record 437960 | Addgene NGS Result
AACGACCGAGCGCAGCGAGTCAGTGAGCGAGGAAGCGGAAGAGCGCCCAATACGCAAACCGCCTCTCCCC
GCGCGTTGGCCGATTCATTAATGCAGCTGGCACGACAGGTTTCCCGACTGGAAAGCGGGCAGTGAGCGCA
ACGCAATTAATGTGAGTTAGCTCACTCATTAGGCACCCCAGGCTTTACACTTTATGCTTCCGGCTCGTAT
GTTGTGTGGAATTGTGAGCGGATAACAATTTCACACAGGAAACAGCTATGACCATGATTACGCCAAGCGC
GCAATTAACCCTCACTAAAGGGAACAAAAGCTGGAGCTGCAAGCTTAATGTAGTCTTATGCAATACTCTT
GTAGTCTTGCAACATGGTAACGATGAGTTAGCAACATGCCTTACAAGGAGAGAAAAAGCACCGTGCATGC
CGATTGGTGGAAGTAAGGTGGTACGATCGTGCCTTATTAGGAAGGCAACAGACGGGTCTGACATGGATTG
GACGAACCACTGAATTGCCGCATTGCAGAGATATTGTATTTAAGTGCCTAGCTCGATACATAAACGGGTC
TCTCTGGTTAGACCAGATCTGAGCCTGGGAGCTCTCTGGCTAACTAGGGAACCCACTGCTTAAGCCTCAA
TAAAGCTTGCCTTGAGTGCTTCAAGTAGTGTGTGCCCGTCTGTTGTGTGACTCTGGTAACTAGAGATCCC
TCAGACCCTTTTAGTCAGTGTGGAAAATCTCTAGCAGTGGCGCCCGAACAGGGACTTGAAAGCGAAAGGG
AAACCAGAGGAGCTCTCTCGACGCAGGACTCGGCTTGCTGAAGCGCGCACGGCAAGAGGCGAGGGGCGGC
GACTGGTGAGTACGCCAAAAATTTTGACTAGCGGAGGCTAGAAGGAGAGAGATGGGTGCGAGAGCGTCAG
TATTAAGCGGGGGAGAATTAGATCGCGATGGGAAAAAATTCGGTTAAGGCCAGGGGGAAAGAAAAAATAT
AAATTAAAACATATAGTATGGGCAAGCAGGGAGCTAGAACGATTCGCAGTTAATCCTGGCCTGTTAGAAA
CATCAGAAGGCTGTAGACAAATACTGGGACAGCTACAACCATCCCTTCAGACAGGATCAGAAGAACTTAG
ATCATTATATAATACAGTAGCAACCCTCTATTGTGTGCATCAAAGGATAGAGATAAAAGACACCAAGGAA
GCTTTAGACAAGATAGAGGAAGAGCAAAACAAAAGTAAGACCACCGCACAGCAAGCGGCCGCTGATCTTC
AGACCTGGAGGAGGAGATATGAGGGACAATTGGAGAAGTGAATTATATAAATATAAAGTAGTAAAAATTG
AACCATTAGGAGTAGCACCCACCAAGGCAAAGAGAAGAGTGGTGCAGAGAGAAAAAAGAGCAGTGGGAAT
AGGAGCTTTGTTCCTTGGGTTCTTGGGAGCAGCAGGAAGCACTATGGGCGCAGCGTCAATGACGCTGACG
GTACAGGCCAGACAATTATTGTCTGGTATAGTGCAGCAGCAGAACAATTTGCTGAGGGCTATTGAGGCGC
AACAGCATCTGTTGCAACTCACAGTCTGGGGCATCAAGCAGCTCCAGGCAAGAATCCTGGCTGTGGAAAG
ATACCTAAAGGATCAACAGCTCCTGGGGATTTGGGGTTGCTCTGGAAAACTCATTTGCACCACTGCTGTG
CCTTGGAATGCTAGTTGGAGTAATAAATCTCTGGAACAGATTTGGAATCACACGACCTGGATGGAGTGGG
ACAGAGAAATTAACAATTACACAAGCTTAATACACTCCTTAATTGAAGAATCGCAAAACCAGCAAGAAAA
GAATGAACAAGAATTATTGGAATTAGATAAATGGGCAAGTTTGTGGAATTGGTTTAACATAACAAATTGG
CTGTGGTATATAAAATTATTCATAATGATAGTAGGAGGCTTGGTAGGTTTAAGAATAGTTTTTGCTGTAC
TTTCTATAGTGAATAGAGTTAGGCAGGGATATTCACCATTATCGTTTCAGACCCACCTCCCAACCCCGAG
GGGACCCGACAGGCCCGAAGGAATAGAAGAAGAAGGTGGAGAGAGAGACAGAGACAGATCCATTCGATTA
GTGAACGGATCTCGACGGTATCGGTTAACTTTTAAAAGAAAAGGGGGGATTGGGGGGTACAGTGCAGGGG
AAAGAATAGTAGACATAATAGCAACAGACATACAAACTAAAGAATTACAAAAACAAATTACAAAAATTCA
AAATTTTATCGATTCTAGATTCGAGTTTACTCCCTATCAGTGATAGAGAACGTATGAAGAGTTTACTCCC
TATCAGTGATAGAGAACGTATGCAGACTTTACTCCCTATCAGTGATAGAGAACGTATAAGGAGTTTACTC
CCTATCAGTGATAGAGAACGTATGACCAGTTTACTCCCTATCAGTGATAGAGAACGTATCTACAGTTTAC
TCCCTATCAGTGATAGAGAACGTATATCCAGTTTACTCCCTATCAGTGATAGAGAACGTATAAGCTTTAG
GCGTGTACGGTGGGCGCCTATAAAAGCAGAGCTCGTTTAGTGAACCGTCAGATCGCCTGGAGCAATTCCA
CAACACTTTTGTCTTATACCAACTTTCCGTACCACTTCCTACCCTCGTAAAGTCGAGCTTGCGTTGGATC
CACCATGGTGAGCAAGGGCGAGGAGCTGTTCACCGGGGTGGTGCCCATCCTGGTCGAGCTGGACGGCGAC
GTAAACGGCCACAAGTTCAGCGTGTCTGGCGAGGGCGAGGGCGATGCCACCTACGGCAAGCTGACCCTGA
AGTTCATCTGCACCACCGGCAAGCTGCCCGTGCCCTGGCCCACCCTCGTGACCACCCTGACCTACGGCGT
GCAGTGCTTCAGCCGCTACCCCGACCACATGAAGCAGCACGACTTCTTCAAGTCCGCCATGCCCGAAGGC
TACGTCCAGGAGCGCACCATCTTCTTCAAGGACGACGGCAACTACAAGACCCGCGCCGAGGTGAAGTTCG
AGGGCGACACCCTGGTGAACCGCATCGAGCTGAAGGGCATCGACTTCAAGGAGGACGGCAACATCCTGGG
GCACAAGCTGGAGTACAACTACAACAGCCACAACGTCTATATCATGGCCGACAAGCAGAAGAACGGCATC
AAGGCGAACTTCAAGATCCGCCACAACATCGAGGACGGCAGCGTGCAGCTCGCCGACCACTACCAGCAGA
ACACCCCCATCGGCGACGGCCCCGTGCTGCTGCCCGACAACCACTACCTGAGCACCCAGTCCGCCCTGAG
CAAAGACCCCAACGAGAAGCGCGATCACATGGTCCTGCTGGAGTTCGTGACCGCCGCCGGGATCACTCTC
GGCATGGACGAGCTGTACAAGTAATGACGTACGGCGGCCGCCTCGACTAGGGATAACAGGGTAATTGTTT
GAATGAGGCTTCAGTACTTTACAGAATCGTTGCCTGCACATCTTGGAAACACTTGCTGGGATTACTTCGA
CTTCTTAACCCAACAGAAGGCTCGAGAAGGTATATTGCTGTTGACAGTGAGCGAGAAGAGTGTAACCAAA
GTAATTAGTGAAGCCACAGATGTAATTACTTTGGTTACACTCTTCGTGCCTACTGCCTCGGACTTCAAGG
GGTCTAGAATTCGAGCAATTATCTTGTTTACTAAAACTGAATACCTTGCTATCTCTTTGATACATTTTTA
CAAAGCTGAATTAAAATGGTATAAATTAAATCACTTTTTTCAATTGACGCGTAATTCTACCGGGTAGGGG
AGGCGCTTTTCCCAAGGCAGTCTGGAGCATGCGCTTTAGCAGCCCCGCTGGGCACTTGGCGCTACACAAG
TGGCCTCTGGCCTCGCACACATTCCACATCCACCGGTAGGCGCCAACCGGCTCCGTTCTTTGGTGGCCCC
TTCGCGCCACCTTCTACTCCTCCCCTAGTCAGGAAGTTCCCCCCCGCCCCGCAGCTCGCGTCGTGCAGGA
CGTGACAAATGGAAGTAGCACGTCTCACTAGTCTCGTGCAGATGGACAGCACCGCTGAGCAATGGAAGCG
GGTAGGCCTTTGGGGCAGCGGCCAATAGCAGCTTTGCTCCTTCGCTTTCTGGGCTCAGAGGCTGGGAAGG
GGTGGGTCCGGGGGCGGGCTCAGGGGCGGGCTCAGGGGCGGGGCGGGCGCCCGAAGGTCCTCCGGAGGCC
CGGCATTCTGCACGCTTCAAAAGCGCACGTCTGCCGCGCTGTTCTCCTCTTCCTCATCTCCGGGCCTTTC
GACCTGCAGCCCAAGCTTACCATGACCGAGTACAAGCCCACGGTGCGCCTCGCCACCCGCGACGACGTCC
CCAGGGCCGTACGCACCCTCGCCGCCGCGTTCGCCGACTACCCCGCCACGCGCCACACCGTCGATCCGGA
CCGCCACATCGAGCGGGTCACCGAGCTGCAAGAACTCTTCCTCACGCGCGTCGGGCTCGACATCGGCAAG
GTGTGGGTCGCGGACGACGGCGCCGCGGTGGCGGTCTGGACCACGCCGGAGAGCGTCGAAGCGGGGGCGG
TGTTCGCCGAGATCGGCCCGCGCATGGCCGAGTTGAGCGGTTCCCGGCTGGCCGCGCAGCAACAGATGGA
AGGCCTCCTGGCGCCGCACCGGCCCAAGGAGCCCGCGTGGTTCCTGGCCACCGTCGGCGTCTCGCCCGAC
CACCAGGGCAAGGGTCTGGGCAGCGCCGTCGTGCTCCCCGGAGTGGAGGCGGCCGAGCGCGCCGGGGTGC
CCGCCTTCCTGGAGACCTCCGCGCCCCGCAACCTCCCCTTCTACGAGCGGCTCGGCTTCACCGTCACCGC
CGACGTCGAGGTGCCCGAAGGACCGCGCACCTGGTGCATGACCCGCAAGCCCGGTGCCTGACGCCCGCCC
CACGACCCGCAGCGCCCGACCGAAAGGAGCGCACGACCCCATGCATCCAATTCCGCCCCCCCCCCCTAAC
GTTACTGGCCGAAGCCGCTTGGAATAAGGCCGGTGTGCGTTTGTCTATATGTTATTTTCCACCATATTGC
CGTCTTTTGGCAATGTGAGGGCCCGGAAACCTGGCCCTGTCTTCTTGACGAGCATTCCTAGGGGTCTTTC
CCCTCTCGCCAAAGGAATGCAAGGTCTGTTGAATGTCGTGAAGGAAGCAGTTCCTCTGGAAGCTTCTTGA
AGACAAACAACGTCTGTAGCGACCCTTTGCAGGCAGCGGAACCCCCCACCTGGCGACAGGTGCCTCTGCG
GCCAAAAGCCACGTGTATAAGATACACCTGCAAAGGCGGCACAACCCCAGTGCCACGTTGTGAGTTGGAT
AGTTGTGGAAAGAGTCAAATGGCTCTCCTCAAGCGTATTCAACAAGGGGCTGAAGGATGCCCAGAAGGTA
CCCCATTGTATGGGATCTGATCTGGGGCCTCGGTGCACATGCTTTACATGTGTTTAGTCGAGGTTAAAAA
AACGTCTAGGCCCCCCGAACCACGGGGACGTGGTTTTCCTTTGAAAAACACGATGATAATATGGCCACAA
CCATGAGTAGACTGGACAAGAGCAAAGTCATAAACGGAGCTCTGGAATTACTCAATGGTGTCGGTATCGA
AGGCCTGACGACAAGGAAACTCGCTCAAAAGCTGGGAGTTGAGCAGCCTACCCTGTACTGGCACGTGAAG
AACAAGCGGGCCCTGCTCGATGCCCTGCCAATCGAGATGCTGGACAGGCATCATACCCACTTCTGCCCCC
TGGAAGGCGAGTCATGGCAAGACTTTCTGCGGAACAACGCCAAGTCATACCGCTGTGCTCTCCTCTCACA
TCGCGACGGGGCTAAAGTGCATCTCGGCACCCGCCCAACAGAGAAACAGTACGAAACCCTGGAAAATCAG
CTCGCGTTCCTGTGTCAGCAAGGCTTCTCCCTGGAGAACGCACTGTACGCTCTGTCCGCCGTGGGCCACT
TTACACTGGGCTGCGTATTGGAGGAACAGGAGCATCAAGTAGCAAAAGAGGAAAGAGAGACACCTACCAC
CGATTCTATGCCCCCACTTCTGAGACAAGCAATTGAGCTGTTCGACCGGCAGGGAGCCGAACCTGCCTTC
CTTTTCGGCCTGGAACTAATCATATGTGGCCTGGAGAAACAGCTAAAGTGCGAAAGCGGCGGGCCGACCG
ACGCCCTTGACGATTTTGACTTAGACATGCTCCCAGCCGATGCCCTTGACGACTTTGACCTTGATATGCT
GCCTGCTGACGCTCTTGACGATTTTGACCTTGACATGCTCCCCGGGTAATCCGGACTCGACCTGCAGCCA
AGCTTATCGAAACGCGTCTGGAACAATCAACCTCTGGATTACAAAATTTGTGAAAGATTGACTGGTATTC
TTAACTATGTTGCTCCTTTTACGCTATGTGGATACGCTGCTTTAATGCCTTTGTATCATGCTATTGCTTC
CCGTATGGCTTTCATTTTCTCCTCCTTGTATAAATCCTGGTTGCTGTCTCTTTATGAGGAGTTGTGGCCC
GTTGTCAGGCAACGTGGCGTGGTGTGCACTGTGTTTGCTGACGCAACCCCCACTGGTTGGGGCATTGCCA
CCACCTGTCAGCTCCTTTCCGGGACTTTCGCTTTCCCCCTCCCTATTGCCACGGCGGAACTCATCGCCGC
CTGCCTTGCCCGCTGCTGGACAGGGGCTCGGCTGTTGGGCACTGACAATTCCGTGGTGTTGTCGGGGAAG
CTGACGTCCTTTCCATGGCTGCTCGCCTGTGTTGCCACCTGGATTCTGCGCGGGACGTCCTTCTGCTACG
TCCCTTCGGCCCTCAATCCAGCGGACCTTCCTTCCCGCGGCCTGCTGCCGGCTCTGCGGCCTCTTCCGCG
TCTTCGCCTTCGCCCTCAGACGAGTCGGATCTCCCTTTGGGCCGCCTCCCCGCCTGGAATTAATTCTGCA
GTCGAGACCTAGAAAAACATGGAGCAATCACAAGTAGCAATACAGCAGCTACCAATGCTGATTGTGCCTG
GCTAGAAGCACAAGAGGAGGAGGAGGTGGGTTTTCCAGTCACACCTCAGGTACCTTTAAGACCAATGACT
TACAAGGCAGCTGTAGATCTTAGCCACTTTTTAAAAGAAAAGGGGGGACTGGAAGGGCTAATTCACTCCC
AACGAAGACAAGATCTGCTTTTTGCTTGTACTGGGTCTCTCTGGTTAGACCAGATCTGAGCCTGGGAGCT
CTCTGGCTAACTAGGGAACCCACTGCTTAAGCCTCAATAAAGCTTGCCTTGAGTGCTTCAAGTAGTGTGT
GCCCGTCTGTTGTGTGACTCTGGTAACTAGAGATCCCTCAGACCCTTTTAGTCAGTGTGGAAAATCTCTA
GCAGTAGTAGTTCATGTCATCTTATTATTCAGTATTTATAACTTGCAAAGAAATGAATATCAGAGAGTGA
GAGGAACTTGTTTATTGCAGCTTATAATGGTTACAAATAAAGCAATAGCATCACAAATTTCACAAATAAA
GCATTTTTTTCACTGCATTCTAGTTGTGGTTTGTCCAAACTCATCAATGTATCTTATCATGTCTGGCTCT
AGCTATCCCGCCCCTAACTCCGCCCATCCCGCCCCTAACTCCGCCCAGTTCCGCCCATTCTCCGCCCCAT
GGCTGACTAATTTTTTTTATTTATGCAGAGGCCGAGGCCGCCTCGGCCTCTGAGCTATTCCAGAAGTAGT
GAGGAGGCTTTTTTGGAGGCCTAGGGACGTACCCAATTCGCCCTATAGTGAGTCGTATTACGCGCGCTCA
CTGGCCGTCGTTTTACAACGTCGTGACTGGGAAAACCCTGGCGTTACCCAACTTAATCGCCTTGCAGCAC
ATCCCCCTTTCGCCAGCTGGCGTAATAGCGAAGAGGCCCGCACCGATCGCCCTTCCCAACAGTTGCGCAG
CCTGAATGGCGAATGGG
[124 nt withheld, positions 7928-8051]
C
[91 nt withheld, positions 8053-8143]
A
[49 nt withheld, positions 8145-8193]
CCTTTGACGTTGGAGTCCACGTTCTTT
[37 nt withheld, positions 8221-8257]
ACCCTATCTCGGTCTATTCTTTTGATTTATAAGGGATTTTGCCGATTTCGGCCTATTGGTTAAAAAATGA
GCTGATTTAACAAAAATTTAACGCGAATTTTAACAAAATATTAACGCTTACAATTTAGGTGGCACTTTTC
GGGGAAATGTGCGCGGAACCCCTATTTGTTTATTTTTCTAAATACATTCAAATATGTATCCGCTCATGAG
ACAATAACCCTGATAAATGCTTCAATAATATTGAAAAAGGAAGAGTATGAGTATTCAACATTTCCGTGTC
GCCCTTATTCCCTTTTTTGCGGCATTTTGCCTTCCTGTTTTTGCTCACCCAGAAACGCTGGTGAAAGTAA
AAGATGCTGAAGATCAGTTGGGTGCACGAGTGGGTTACATCGAACTGGATCTCAACAGCGGTAAGATCCT
TGAGAGTTTTCGCCCCGAAGAACGTTTTCCAATGATGAGCACTTTTAAAGTTCTGCTATGTGGCGCGGTA
TTATCCCGTATTGACGCCGGGCAAGAGCAACTCGGTCGCCGCATACACTATTCTCAGAATGACTTGGTTG
AGTACTCACCAGTCACAGAAAAGCATCTTACGGATGGCATGACAGTAAGAGAATTATGCAGTGCTGCCAT
AACCATGAGTGATAACACTGCGGCCAACTTACTTCTGACAACGATCGGAGGACCGAAGGAGCTAACCGCT
TTTTTGCACAACATGGGGGATCATGTAACTCGCCTTGATCGTTGGGAACCGGAGCTGAATGAAGCCATAC
CAAACGACGAGCGTGACACCACGATGCCTGTAGCAATGGCAACAACGTTGCGCAAACTATTAACTGGCGA
ACTACTTACTCTAGCTTCCCGGCAACAATTAATAGACTGGATGGAGGCGGATAAAGTTGCAGGACCACTT
CTGCGCTCGGCCCTTCCGGCTGGCTGGTTTATTGCTGATAAATCTGGAGCCGGTGAGCGTGGGTCTCGCG
GTATCATTGCAGCACTGGGGCCAGATGGTAAGCCCTCCCGTATCGTAGTTATCTACACGACGGGGAGTCA
GGCAACTATGGATGAACGAAATAGACAGATCGCTGAGATAGGTGCCTCACTGATTAAGCATTGGTAACTG
TCAGACCAAGTTTACTCATATATACTTTAGATTGATTTAAAACTTCATTTTTAATTTAAAAGGATCTAGG
TGAAGATCCTTTTTGATAATCTCATGACCAAAATCCCTTAACGTGAGTTTTCGTTCCACTGAGCGTCAGA
CCCCGTAGAAAAGATCAAAGGATCTTCTTGAGATCCTTTTTTTCTGCGCGTAATCTGCTGCTTGCAAACA
AAAAAACCACCGCTACCAGCGGTGGTTTGTTTGCCGGATCAAGAGCTACCAACTCTTTTTCCGAAGGTAA
CTGGCTTCAGCAGAGCGCAGATACCAAATACTGTTCTTCTAGTGTAGCCGTAGTTAGGCCACCACTTCAA
GAACTCTGTAGCACCGCCTACATACCTCGCTCTGCTAATCCTGTTACCAGTGGCTGCTGCCAGTGGCGAT
AAGTCGTGTCTTACCGGGTTGGACTCAAGACGATAGTTACCGGATAAGGCGCAGCGGTCGGGCTGAACGG
GGGGTTCGTGCACACAGCCCAGCTTGGAGCGAACGACCTACACCGAACTGAGATACCTACAGCGTGAGCT
ATGAGAAAGCGCCACGCTTCCCGAAGGGAGAAAGGCGGACAGGTATCCGGTAAGCGGCAGGGTCGGAACA
GGAGAGCGCACGAGGGAGCTTCCAGGGGGAAACGCCTGGTATCTTTATAGTCCTGTCGGGTTTCGCCACC
TCTGACTTGAGCGTCGATTTTTGTGATGCTCGTCAGGGGGGCGGAGCCTATGGAAAAACGCCAGCAACGC
GGCCTTTTTACGGTTCCTGGCCTTTTGCTGGCCTTTTGCTCACATGTTCTTTCCTGCGTTATCCCCTGAT
TCTGTGGATAACCGTATTACCGCCTTTGAGTGAGCTGATACCGCTCGCCGCAGCCG
